>Addgene plasmid #184627 | pcDNA 3.1 KBTBD4 WT | addgene full sequence | sequence record 363391 | Addgene NGS Result
GACGGATCGGGAGATCTCCCGATCCCCTATGGTGCACTCTCAGTACAATCTGCTCTGATGCCGCATAGTT
AAGCCAGTATCTGCTCCCTGCTTGTGTGTTGGAGGTCGCTGAGTAGTGCGCGAGCAAAATTTAAGCTACA
ACAAGGCAAGGCTTGACCGACAATTGCATGAAGAATCTGCTTAGGGTTAGGCGTTTTGCGCTGCTTCGCG
ATGTACGGGCCAGATATACGCGTTGACATTGATTATTGACTAGTTATTAATAGTAATCAATTACGGGGTC
ATTAGTTCATAGCCCATATATGGAGTTCCGCGTTACATAACTTACGGTAAATGGCCCGCCTGGCTGACCG
CCCAACGACCCCCGCCCATTGACGTCAATAATGACGTATGTTCCCATAGTAACGCCAATAGGGACTTTCC
ATTGACGTCAATGGGTGGAGTATTTACGGTAAACTGCCCACTTGGCAGTACATCAAGTGTATCATATGCC
AAGTACGCCCCCTATTGACGTCAATGACGGTAAATGGCCCGCCTGGCATTATGCCCAGTACATGACCTTA
TGGGACTTTCCTACTTGGCAGTACATCTACGTATTAGTCATCGCTATTACCATGGTGATGCGGTTTTGGC
AGTACATCAATGGGCGTGGATAGCGGTTTGACTCACGGGGATTTCCAAGTCTCCACCCCATTGACGTCAA
TGGGAGTTTGTTTTGGCACCAAAATCAACGGGACTTTCCAAAATGTCGTAACAACTCCGCCCCATTGACG
CAAATGGGCGGTAGGCGTGTACGGTGGGAGGTCTATATAAGCAGAGCTCTCTGGCTAACTAGAGAACCCA
CTGCTTACTGGCTTATCGAAATTAATACGACTCACTATAGGGAGACCCAAGCTTATGGATTACAAGGATG
ACGACGATAAGGGAGATTACAAGGATGACGACGATAAGATCGATTACAAGGATGACGACGATAAGGGATC
CATGGAATCACCAGAGGAGCCTGGAGCATCCATGGATGAGAACTACTTTGTGAACTACACTTTCAAAGAT
CGGTCACATTCAGGCCGTGTGGCTCAAGGCATCATGAAACTGTGTCTAGAGGAGGAGCTCTTTGCTGATG
TCACCATTTCGGTGGAAGGCCGGGAGTTTCAGCTCCATCGGCTGGTCCTCTCAGCTCAGAGCTGCTTCTT
CCGATCCATGTTCACTTCCAACCTGAAGGAGGCCCACAACCGGGTGATTGTGCTGCAGGATGTCAGCGAG
TCTGTTTTCCAGCTCCTGGTTGATTATATCTACCATGGGACTGTGAAACTTCGAGCTGAGGAGTTGCAGG
AAATTTATGAGGTGTCAGACATGTATCAGCTGACATCTCTCTTTGAGGAATGCTCTCGGTTTTTGGCCCG
CACAGTGCAAGTGGGAAACTGCCTTCAGGTGATGTGGCTGGCAGATCGGCACAGTGATCCTGAGCTCTAT
ACGGCTGCCAAGCACTGTGCCAAGACCCACCTGGCCCAGCTGCAGAATACAGAGGAATTTCTCCACTTGC
CCCACCGCTTACTCACAGATATCATCTCGGATGGAGTTCCGTGTTCTCAGAACCCAACAGAGGCAATAGA
AGCCTGGATCAACTTTAATAAAGAGGAAAGAGAGGCTTTTGCAGAGTCACTCAGGACAAGCTTGAAGGAA
ATTGGGGAGAATGTGCACATTTACCTGATTGGGAAAGAGTCATCTCGTACCCACTCGTTGGCTGTGTCCT
TGCACTGTGCAGAAGATGACTCCATCAGTGTAAGTGGCCAAAACAGTTTGTGCCACCAGATCACTGCGGC
CTGCAAGCATGGTGGAGACTTGTATGTGGTGGGAGGGTCCATCCCACGGCGCATGTGGAAGTGCAACAAT
GCCACCGTTGACTGGGAGTGGTGTGCTCCTTTGCCTCGGGACCGGCTCCAGCACACCCTGGTGTCTGTGC
CCGGGAAAGATGCCATATATTCACTGGGTGGCAAGACACTGCAAGATACCCTCTCCAACGCAGTCATTTA
TTATCGCGTAGGTGATAATGTGTGGACAGAGACAACTCAGCTAGAGGTGGCTGTGTCAGGGGCTGCTGGT
GCCAACCTCAACGGGATCATCTACTTACTAGGGGGGGAGGAGAATGATCTGGACTTCTTTACCAAACCTT
CCCGACTCATCCAGTGCTTTGACACAGAGACAGACAAATGCCATGTGAAGCCCTATGTGCTGCCCTTTGC
AGGCCGCATGCACGCAGCTGTGCATAAAGATCTGGTGTTCATCGTGGCTGAAGGGGACTCCCTGGTGTGC
TACAATCCCTTGCTAGACAGCTTCACCCGGCTTTGCCTTCCTGAGGCCTGGAGCTCTGCCCCATCCCTCT
GGAAGATTGCCAGCTGTAACGGGAGCATCTATGTCTTCCGGGACCGATATAAAAAGGGGGATGCCAACAC
CTACAAGCTTGACCCTGCCACTTCAGCCGTAACTGTCACAAGAGGTATTAAGGTGCTGCTTACCAATTTG
CAGTTTGTGTTGGCCTAAGTCGAGCATGCATCTAGAGGGCCCTATTCTATAGTGTCACCTAAATGCTAGA
GCTCGCTGATCAGCCTCGACTGTGCCTTCTAGTTGCCAGCCATCTGTTGTTTGCCCCTCCCCCGTGCCTT
CCTTGACCCTGGAAGGTGCCACTCCCACTGTCCTTTCCTAATAAAATGAGGAAATTGCATCGCATTGTCT
GAGTAGGTGTCATTCTATTCTGGGGGGTGGGGTGGGGCAGGACAGCAAGGGGGAGGATTGGGAAGACAAT
AGCAGGCATGCTGGGGATGCGGTGGGCTCTATGGCTTCTGAGGCGGAAAGAACCAGCTGGGGCTCTAGGG
GGTATCCCC
[124 nt withheld, positions 2880-3003]
C
[91 nt withheld, positions 3005-3095]
A
[49 nt withheld, positions 3097-3145]
CCTTTGACGTTGGAGTCCACGTTCTTT
[37 nt withheld, positions 3173-3209]
ACCCTATCTCGGTCTATTCTTTTGATTTATAAGGGATTTTGCCGATTTCGGCCTATTGGTTAAAAAATGA
GCTGATTTAACAAAAATTTAACGCGAATTAATTCTGTGGAATGTGTGTCAGTTAGGGTGTGGAAAGTCCC
CAGGCTCCCCAGCAGGCAGAAGTATGCAAAGCATGCATCTCAATTAGTCAGCAACCAGGTGTGGAAAGTC
CCCAGGCTCCCCAGCAGGCAGAAGTATGCAAAGCATGCATCTCAATTAGTCAGCAACCATAGTCCCGCCC
CTAACTCCGCCCATCCCGCCCCTAACTCCGCCCAGTTCCGCCCATTCTCCGCCCCATGGCTGACTAATTT
TTTTTATTTATGCAGAGGCCGAGGCCGCCTCTGCCTCTGAGCTATTCCAGAAGTAGTGAGGAGGCTTTTT
TGGAGGCCTAGGCTTTTGCAAAAAGCTCCCGGGAGCTTGTATATCCATTTTCGGATCTGATCAAGAGACA
GGATGAGGATCGTTTCGCATGATTGAACAAGATGGATTGCACGCAGGTTCTCCGGCCGCTTGGGTGGAGA
GGCTATTCGGCTATGACTGGGCACAACAGACAATCGGCTGCTCTGATGCCGCCGTGTTCCGGCTGTCAGC
GCAGGGGCGCCCGGTTCTTTTTGTCAAGACCGACCTGTCCGGTGCCCTGAATGAACTGCAGGACGAGGCA
GCGCGGCTATCGTGGCTGGCCACGACGGGCGTTCCTTGCGCAGCTGTGCTCGACGTTGTCACTGAAGCGG
GAAGGGACTGGCTGCTATTGGGCGAAGTGCCGGGGCAGGATCTCCTGTCATCTCACCTTGCTCCTGCCGA
GAAAGTATCCATCATGGCTGATGCAATGCGGCGGCTGCATACGCTTGATCCGGCTACCTGCCCATTCGAC
CACCAAGCGAAACATCGCATCGAGCGAGCACGTACTCGGATGGAAGCCGGTCTTGTCGATCAGGATGATC
TGGACGAAGAGCATCAGGGGCTCGCGCCAGCCGAACTGTTCGCCAGGCTCAAGGCGCGCATGCCCGACGG
CGAGGATCTCGTCGTGACCCATGGCGATGCCTGCTTGCCGAATATCATGGTGGAAAATGGCCGCTTTTCT
GGATTCATCGACTGTGGCCGGCTGGGTGTGGCGGACCGCTATCAGGACATAGCGTTGGCTACCCGTGATA
TTGCTGAAGAGCTTGGCGGCGAATGGGCTGACCGCTTCCTCGTGCTTTACGGTATCGCCGCTCCCGATTC
GCAGCGCATCGCCTTCTATCGCCTTCTTGACGAGTTCTTCTGAGCGGGACTCTGGGGTTCGAAATGACCG
ACCAAGCGACGCCCAACCTGCCATCACGAGATTTCGATTCCACCGCCGCCTTCTATGAAAGGTTGGGCTT
CGGAATCGTTTTCCGGGACGCCGGCTGGATGATCCTCCAGCGCGGGGATCTCATGCTGGAGTTCTTCGCC
CACCCCAACTTGTTTATTGCAGCTTATAATGGTTACAAATAAAGCAATAGCATCACAAATTTCACAAATA
AAGCATTTTTTTCACTGCATTCTAGTTGTGGTTTGTCCAAACTCATCAATGTATCTTATCATGTCTGTAT
ACCGTCGACCTCTAGCTAGAGCTTGGCGTAATCATGGTCATAGCTGTTTCCTGTGTGAAATTGTTATCCG
CTCACAATTCCACACAACATACGAGCCGGAAGCATAAAGTGTAAAGCCTGGGGTGCCTAATGAGTGAGCT
AACTCACATTAATTGCGTTGCGCTCACTGCCCGCTTTCCAGTCGGGAAACCTGTCGTGCCAGCTGCATTA
ATGAATCGGCCAACGCGCGGGGAGAGGCGGTTTGCGTATTGGGCGCTCTTCCGCTTCCTCGCTCACTGAC
TCGCTGCGCTCGGTCGTTCGGCTGCGGCGAGCGGTATCAGCTCACTCAAAGGCGGTAATACGGTTATCCA
CAGAATCAGGGGATAACGCAGGAAAGAACATGTGAGCAAAAGGCCAGCAAAAGGCCAGGAACCGTAAAAA
GGCCGCGTTGCTGGCGTTTTTCCATAGGCTCCGCCCCCCTGACGAGCATCACAAAAATCGACGCTCAAGT
CAGAGGTGGCGAAACCCGACAGGACTATAAAGATACCAGGCGTTTCCCCCTGGAAGCTCCCTCGTGCGCT
CTCCTGTTCCGACCCTGCCGCTTACCGGATACCTGTCCGCCTTTCTCCCTTCGGGAAGCGTGGCGCTTTC
TCATAGCTCACGCTGTAGGTATCTCAGTTCGGTGTAGGTCGTTCGCTCCAAGCTGGGCTGTGTGCACGAA
CCCCCCGTTCAGCCCGACCGCTGCGCCTTATCCGGTAACTATCGTCTTGAGTCCAACCCGGTAAGACACG
ACTTATCGCCACTGGCAGCAGCCACTGGTAACAGGATTAGCAGAGCGAGGTATGTAGGCGGTGCTACAGA
GTTCTTGAAGTGGTGGCCTAACTACGGCTACACTAGAAGAACAGTATTTGGTATCTGCGCTCTGCTGAAG
CCAGTTACCTTCGGAAAAAGAGTTGGTAGCTCTTGATCCGGCAAACAAACCACCGCTGGTAGCGGTGGTT
TTTTTGTTTGCAAGCAGCAGATTACGCGCAGAAAAAAAGGATCTCAAGAAGATCCTTTGATCTTTTCTAC
GGGGTCTGACGCTCAGTGGAACGAAAACTCACGTTAAGGGATTTTGGTCATGAGATTATCAAAAAGGATC
TTCACCTAGATCCTTTTAAATTAAAAATGAAGTTTTAAATCAATCTAAAGTATATATGAGTAAACTTGGT
CTGACAGTTACCAATGCTTAATCAGTGAGGCACCTATCTCAGCGATCTGTCTATTTCGTTCATCCATAGT
TGCCTGACTCCCCGTCGTGTAGATAACTACGATACGGGAGGGCTTACCATCTGGCCCCAGTGCTGCAATG
ATACCGCGAGACCCACGCTCACCGGCTCCAGATTTATCAGCAATAAACCAGCCAGCCGGAAGGGCCGAGC
GCAGAAGTGGTCCTGCAACTTTATCCGCCTCCATCCAGTCTATTAATTGTTGCCGGGAAGCTAGAGTAAG
TAGTTCGCCAGTTAATAGTTTGCGCAACGTTGTTGCCATTGCTACAGGCATCGTGGTGTCACGCTCGTCG
TTTGGTATGGCTTCATTCAGCTCCGGTTCCCAACGATCAAGGCGAGTTACATGATCCCCCATGTTGTGCA
AAAAAGCGGTTAGCTCCTTCGGTCCTCCGATCGTTGTCAGAAGTAAGTTGGCCGCAGTGTTATCACTCAT
GGTTATGGCAGCACTGCATAATTCTCTTACTGTCATGCCATCCGTAAGATGCTTTTCTGTGACTGGTGAG
TACTCAACCAAGTCATTCTGAGAATAGTGTATGCGGCGACCGAGTTGCTCTTGCCCGGCGTCAATACGGG
ATAATACCGCGCCACATAGCAGAACTTTAAAAGTGCTCATCATTGGAAAACGTTCTTCGGGGCGAAAACT
CTCAAGGATCTTACCGCTGTTGAGATCCAGTTCGATGTAACCCACTCGTGCACCCAACTGATCTTCAGCA
TCTTTTACTTTCACCAGCGTTTCTGGGTGAGCAAAAACAGGAAGGCAAAATGCCGCAAAAAAGGGAATAA
GGGCGACACGGAAATGTTGAATACTCATACTCTTCCTTTTTCAATATTATTGAAGCATTTATCAGGGTTA
TTGTCTCATGAGCGGATACATATTTGAATGTATTTAGAAAAATAAACAAATAGGGGTTCCGCGCACATTT
CCCCGAAAAGTGCCACCTGACGTC
Features (pLannotate 1.2.2; 22 found; start..end, strand, type, name):
     28..80      -  misc_feature   bom (fragment): basis of mobility region from pBR322
    235..614     +  enhancer       CMV enhancer: human cytomegalovirus immediate early enhancer
    615..818     +  promoter       CMV promoter: human cytomegalovirus (CMV) immediate early promoter
    814..847     +  LTR            5' LTR (truncated) (fragment): truncated 5' long terminal repeat (LTR) from HIV-1
    863..881     +  promoter       T7 promoter: promoter for bacteriophage T7 RNA polymerase
    898..975     +  CDS            3xFLAG: three tandem FLAG® epitope tags
    982..2535    +  CDS            KBTBD4: KBTB4_HUMAN - Also known as BKLHD4. Experimental evidence at protein level: Swiss-Prot protein existence level 1. From Homo sapiens (Human).
   2566..2584    -  promoter       SP6 promoter: promoter for bacteriophage SP6 RNA polymerase
   2610..2834    +  polyA_signal   bGH poly(A) signal: bovine growth hormone polyadenylation signal
   2838..2859    +  promoter       SV40 promoter (fragment): SV40 enhancer and early promoter
   2880..3308    +  rep_origin     f1 ori (sequence partly withheld): f1 bacteriophage origin of replication; arrow indicates direction of (+) strand synthesis
   3322..3651    +  promoter       SV40 promoter: SV40 enhancer and early promoter
   3718..4509    +  CDS            neo: KKA2_KLEPN - Also known as kan, nptII. Experimental evidence at protein level: Swiss-Prot protein existence level 1. Resistance to kanamycin, neomycin, paromomycin, ribostamycin, butirosin and gentamicin B. From Klebsiella pneumoniae.
   4533..4691    +  CDS            ble (fragment): BLE_KLEPN - Experimental evidence at protein level: Swiss-Prot protein existence level 1. Binding protein with a strong affinity to the bleomycin family of antibiotics. Binds to CL990; an antimitotic-antibiotic compound. From Klebsiella pneumoniae.
   4686..4807    +  polyA_signal   SV40 poly(A) signal: SV40 polyadenylation signal
   4880..4896    -  protein_bind   lac operator: The lac repressor binds to the lac operator to inhibit transcription in E. coli. This inhibition can be relieved by adding lactose or isopropyl-β-D-thiogalactopyranoside (IPTG). lac repressor encoded by lacI
   4904..4934    -  promoter       lac promoter: promoter for the E. coli lac operon
   4949..4970    -  protein_bind   CAP binding site: CAP binding activates transcription in the presence of cAMP. E. coli catabolite activator protein
   4983..5075    -  CDS            lacI (fragment): lac repressor; lacI; The lac repressor binds to the lac operator to inhibit transcription in E. coli. This inhibition can be relieved by adding lactose or isopropyl-β-D-thiogalactopyranoside (IPTG).
   5258..5846    -  rep_origin     ori: high-copy-number ColE1/pMB1/pBR322/pUC origin of replication
   6017..6877    -  CDS            AmpR: β-lactamase; bla; confers resistance to ampicillin, carbenicillin, and related antibiotics
   6878..6982    -  promoter       AmpR promoter: bla
