[The description below was written by a language model from this plasmid's Addgene catalogue record and pLannotate feature annotations shown in this document.]
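Description:
pcDNA 3.1 KBTBD4 WT is a mammalian expression plasmid of about 7.0 kb, built on the pcDNA3.1 backbone, that expresses wild-type human KBTBD4 (Kelch repeat and BTB domain containing 4) with an N-terminal 3xFLAG epitope tag. It is maintained in E. coli through a high-copy ColE1/pUC-type origin and an ampicillin resistance gene (β-lactamase) under its own promoter. An f1 origin is also present, a standard backbone element that allows single-stranded DNA production. For mammalian cells, an SV40 early promoter drives a neomycin phosphotransferase gene followed by an SV40 polyadenylation signal, so that stable transfectants can be selected with G418.

The expression cassette consists of the human cytomegalovirus immediate-early enhancer and promoter, the 3xFLAG coding sequence, the KBTBD4 open reading frame, and a bovine growth hormone polyadenylation signal that terminates and stabilises the transcript. A T7 promoter lies just upstream of the tagged coding sequence and an SP6 promoter faces inward from downstream; both are typical flanking elements of this backbone family. The automated annotation also reports several short fragments (bom, a truncated HIV-1 LTR match, ble, lacI and lac promoter/operator pieces), which appear to be backbone remnants or partial sequence matches rather than functional parts. The cloning sites used are not recorded.

The record states that the insert carries no mutation. The associated study concerns medulloblastoma-associated KBTBD4 mutations that confer neomorphic ubiquitylation activity and promote CoREST degradation, so this construct plausibly provides the wild-type comparison. The FLAG tag allows detection or immunoprecipitation of the expressed protein.
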