Addgene plasmid #184627: pcDNA 3.1 KBTBD4 WT
Purpose: Mammalian expression vector with N-terminal 3xFlag for KBTBD4 WT expression in mammalian cells
Depositing lab: Vincenzo D'Angiolella. Depositing organization: University of Oxford. Publication: Disease-associated KBTBD4 mutations in medulloblastoma elicit neomorphic ubiquitylation activity to promote CoREST degradation. Chen Z, Ioris RM, Richardson S, Van Ess AN, Vendrell I, Kessler BM, Buffa FM, Busino L, Clifford SC, Bullock AN, D'Angiolella V. Cell Death Differ. 2022 Apr 4. pii: 10.1038/s41418-022-00983-4. doi: 10.1038/s41418-022-00983-4. PubMed 35379950.
Backbone
  Vector backbone: pcDNA3.1
  Vector type: Mammalian Expression
  Selectable markers: Neomycin (select with G418)
Growth in bacteria
  Bacterial resistance: Ampicillin, 100 μg/mL
  Growth temperature: 37°C
  Growth strain: DH5alpha
  Copy number: High Copy
Gene/Insert
  Gene/Insert name: N-terminal 3xFlag tagged KBTBD4 WT (alt name: Kelch Repeat And BTB Domain Containing 4)
  Species: H. sapiens (human)
  Insert size (bp): 1557
  Mutation: no mutation
  Entrez Gene: KBTBD4 (a.k.a. BKLHD4, HSPC252)
  Promoter: CMV
  Cloning method: Restriction Enzyme; 5′ cloning site Unknown (unknown if destroyed); 3′ cloning site Unknown (unknown if destroyed)
  Sequencing primers: 5′ CMV-F; 3′ BGH-rev
Terms and licenses: Academic/Nonprofit Terms; Industry Terms: Not Available to Industry
How to cite: pcDNA 3.1 KBTBD4 WT was a gift from Vincenzo D'Angiolella (Addgene plasmid # 184627 ; http://n2t.net/addgene:184627 ; RRID:Addgene_184627)
