>Addgene plasmid #184627 | pcDNA 3.1 KBTBD4 WT | depositor partial sequence | sequence record 358120 | sequenced with CMV F primer
GGGCGGTAGGCGTGTACGGTGGGAGGTCTATATAAGCAGAGCTCTCTGGCTAACTAGAGAACCCACTGCT
TACTGGCTTATCGAAATTAATACGACTCACTATAGGGAGACCCAAGCTTATGGATTACAAGGATGACGAC
GATAAGGGAGATTACAAGGATGACGACGATAAGATCGATTACAAGGATGACGACGATAAGGGATCCATGG
AATCACCAGAGGAGCCTGGAGCATCCATGGATGAGAACTACTTTGTGAACTACACTTTCAAAGATCGGTC
ACATTCAGGCCGTGTGGCTCAAGGCATCATGAAACTGTGTCTAGAGGAGGAGCTCTTTGCTGATGTCACC
ATTTCGGTGGAAGGCCGGGAGTTTCAGCTCCATCGGCTGGTCCTCTCAGCTCAGAGCTGCTTCTTCCGAT
CCATGTTCACTTCCAACCTGAAGGAGGCCCACAACCGGGTGATTGTGCTGCAGGATGTCAGCGAGTCTGT
TTTCCAGCTCCTGGTTGATTATATCTACCATGGGACTGTGAAACTTCGAGCTGAGGAGTTGCAGGAAATT
TATGAGGTGTCAGACATGTATCAGCTGACATCTCTCTTTGAGGAATGCTCTCGGTTTTTGGCCCGCACAG
TGCAAGTGGGAAACTGCCTTCAGGTGATGTGGCTGGCAGATCGGCACAGTGATCCTGAGCTCTATACGGC
TGCCAAGCACTGTGCCAAGACCCACCTGGCCCAGCTGCAGAATACAGAGGAATTTCTCCACTTGCCCCAC
CGCTTACTCACAGATATCATCTCGGATGGAGTTCCNCGTTCTCAGAACCA
