>Addgene plasmid #184627 | pcDNA 3.1 KBTBD4 WT | depositor partial sequence | sequence record 358121 | sequenced with BGH-rev primer
AGGGCCCTCTAGATGCATGCTCGACTTAGGCCAACACAAACTNCNNATNGNTAAGCAGCACCTTAATACC
TCTTGTGACAGTTACGGCTGAAGTGGCAGGGTCAAGCTTGTAGGTGTTGGCATCCCCCTTTTTATATCGG
TCCCGGAAGACATAGATGCTCCCGTTACAGCTGGCAATCTTCCAGAGGGATGGGGCAGAGCTCCAGGCCT
CAGGAAGGCAAAGCCGGGTGAAGCTGTCTAGCAAGGGATTGTAGCACACCAGGGAGTCCCCTTCAGCCAC
GATGAACACCAGATCTTTATGCACAGCTGCGTGCATGCGGCCTGCAAAGGGCAGCACATAGGGCTTCACA
TGGCATTTGTCTGTCTCTGTGTCAAAGCACTGGATGAGTCGGGAAGGTTTGGTAAAGAAGTCCAGATCAT
TCTCCTCCCCCCCTAGTAAGTAGATGATCCCGTTGAGGTTGGCACCAGCAGCCCCTGACACAGCCACCTC
TAGCTGAGTTGTCTCTGTCCACACATTATCACCTACGCGATAATAAATGACTGCGTTGGAGAGGGTATCT
TGCAGTGTCTTGCCACCCAGTGAATATATGGCATCTTTCCCGGGCACAGACACCAGGGTGTGCTGGAGCC
GGTCCCGAGGCAAAGGAGCACACCACTCCCAGTCAACGGTGGCATTGTTGCACTTCCACATGCGCCGTGG
GATGGACCCTCCCACCACATACAAGTCTCCACCATGCTTGCAGGCCGCAGTGATCTGGTGGCACAAACTG
TTTTGGCCACTTACACTGATGGAGTCATCTTCTGCACAGTGCAAGGACACAGCCAACGAGTGGGTACGAG
ATGACTCTTTCCCAATCAGGTANATGTGCACATTCTCCNCAATTTCCTTCAAGCTTGTCCTGAGTGACTC
TGCAAAAGCCTCTCTTTCCTCTTTATTAAAGTTGATCCAGGCTTCTATTGCCTCTGTTGGGTTCTG
